Addgene plasmid #89083: pET-15b-hAR-663-919
Purpose: bacterial expression of human androgen receptor ligand bindng domain amino acid residues 663-919 with histidine tag
Depositing lab: Elizabeth Wilson. Depositing organization: University of North Carolina at Chapel Hill. Publication: Modulation of androgen receptor activation function 2 by testosterone and dihydrotestosterone. Askew EB, Gampe RT Jr, Stanley TB, Faggart JL, Wilson EM. J Biol Chem. 2007 Aug 31;282(35):25801-16. doi: 10.1074/jbc.M703268200. Epub 2007 Jun 25. PubMed 17591767.
Backbone
  Vector backbone: pET-15b
  Vector type: Bacterial Expression
Growth in bacteria
  Bacterial resistance: Ampicillin, 100 μg/mL
  Growth temperature: 37°C
  Growth strain: DH5alpha
  Copy number: Unknown
Gene/Insert
  Gene/Insert name: hAR ligand binding domain
  Species: H. sapiens (human)
  Mutation: aa 663-919
  Entrez Gene: AR (a.k.a. AIS, AR8, DHTR, HUMARA, HYSP1, KD, NR3C4, SBMA, SMAX1, TFM)
  Promoter: T7
  Tag / fusion protein: His (N terminal on backbone)
  Cloning method: Restriction Enzyme; 5′ cloning site NdeI (unknown if destroyed); 3′ cloning site BamHI (unknown if destroyed)
  Sequencing primers: 5′ T7
Terms and licenses: Academic/Nonprofit Terms; Industry Terms: Not Available to Industry
How to cite: pET-15b-hAR-663-919 was a gift from Elizabeth Wilson (Addgene plasmid # 89083 ; http://n2t.net/addgene:89083 ; RRID:Addgene_89083)
