[The description below was written by a language model from this plasmid's Addgene catalogue record and pLannotate feature annotations shown in this document.]
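Description:
pET-15b-hAR-663-919 is a bacterial expression plasmid built on the pET-15b backbone for producing the ligand-binding domain of the human androgen receptor (AR, residues 663-919) as a histidine-tagged protein in E. coli. The sequenced plasmid is about 6.5 kb. It replicates from a pBR322-type ColE1 origin accompanied by the bom region and the rop gene, which keeps copy number modest, and it is selected with ampicillin through the β-lactamase (AmpR) gene. Several short tetracycline-resistance fragments in the annotation are non-functional remnants of the pBR322 ancestry of the backbone.

The expression cassette consists of a T7 promoter followed by a lac operator, the T7 gene 10 ribosome binding site, an N-terminal His tag supplied by the backbone, a thrombin cleavage site that allows the tag to be removed after purification, the AR coding fragment cloned between NdeI and BamHI, and a T7 terminator. The plasmid also carries lacI with its own promoter, so the lac repressor holds the T7/lac promoter off until an inducer such as IPTG is added. Transcription requires a host that supplies T7 RNA polymerase.

The automated annotation labels the insert as a mouse Ar fragment. This probably reflects the high conservation of this domain between species, since the catalogue entry states a human origin. The small "capTEV" and "SET1" hits most likely correspond to the His tag and to vector sequence downstream of the insert rather than genuine additional tags. The recombinant domain suits purification and biochemical or structural work. The associated study concerned how testosterone and dihydrotestosterone modulate activation function 2 of the receptor.
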