Features (pLannotate 1.2.2; 21 found; start..end, strand, type, name):
      1..19      +  promoter       T7 promoter: promoter for bacteriophage T7 RNA polymerase
     20..44      +  protein_bind   lac operator: The lac repressor binds to the lac operator to inhibit transcription in E. coli. This inhibition can be relieved by adding lactose or isopropyl-β-D-thiogalactopyranoside (IPTG). lac repressor encoded by lacI
     59..81      +  RBS            RBS: efficient ribosome binding site from bacteriophage T7 gene 10 (Olins and Rangwala, 1989)
    100..116     +  CDS            capTEV™ (fragment): composite tag for in vivo biotinylation, TEV protease cleavage, and 6xHis tagging
    127..144     +  CDS            thrombin site: thrombin recognition and cleavage site
    151..921     +  CDS            Ar (fragment): ANDR_MOUSE - Also known as Nr3c4. Experimental evidence at protein level: Swiss-Prot protein existence level 1. Steroid hormone receptors are ligand-activated transcription factors that regulate eukaryotic gene expression and affect cellular proliferation and differentiation in target tissues. Transcription factor activity is modulated by bound coactivator and corepressor proteins like ZBTB7A that recruits NCOR1 and NCOR2 to the androgen response elements/ARE on target genes, negatively regulating androgen receptor signaling and androgen-induced cell proliferation. Transcription activation is
    932..981     +  CDS            SET1 (fragment): solubility-enhancement tag derived from T7 phage gene 10B
    989..1036    +  terminator     T7 terminator: transcription terminator for bacteriophage T7 RNA polymerase
   1059..1163    -  CDS            TcR (fragment): tetracycline efflux protein; tet; confers resistance to tetracycline
   1211..1239    -  promoter       tet promoter: E. coli promoter for tetracycline efflux protein gene
   1352..1456    +  promoter       AmpR promoter: bla
   1457..2317    +  CDS            AmpR: β-lactamase; bla; confers resistance to ampicillin, carbenicillin, and related antibiotics
   2488..3076    +  rep_origin     ori: high-copy-number ColE1/pMB1/pBR322/pUC origin of replication
   3262..3401    -  misc_feature   bom: basis of mobility region from pBR322
   3503..3694    -  CDS            rop: Rop protein, which maintains plasmids at low copy number; rop
   3711..4091    +  CDS            YPB1_ECOLX: Protein predicted: Swiss-Prot protein existence level 4. From Escherichia coli.
   4333..4957    -  CDS            TcR (fragment): tetracycline efflux protein; tet; confers resistance to tetracycline
   4972..4993    -  protein_bind   CAP binding site: CAP binding activates transcription in the presence of cAMP. E. coli catabolite activator protein
   5006..6088    -  CDS            lacI: lac repressor; lacI; The lac repressor binds to the lac operator to inhibit transcription in E. coli. This inhibition can be relieved by adding lactose or isopropyl-β-D-thiogalactopyranoside (IPTG).
   6089..6166    -  promoter       lacI promoter: lacI
   6174..6453    -  CDS            TcR (fragment): tetracycline efflux protein; tet; confers resistance to tetracycline
>Addgene plasmid #89083 | pET-15b-hAR-663-919 | addgene full sequence | sequence record 176175 | Addgene NGS Result
TAATACGACTCACTATAGGGGAATTGTGAGCGGATAACAATTCCCCTCTAGAAATAATTTTGTTTAACTT
TAAGAAGGAGATATACCATGGGCAGCAGCCATCATCATCATCATCACAGCAGCGGCCTGGTGCCGCGCGG
CAGCCATATGCACATTGAAGGCTATGAATGTCAGCCCATCTTTCTGAATGTCCTGGAAGCCATTGAGCCA
GGTGTAGTGTGTGCTGGACACGACAACAACCAGCCCGACTCCTTTGCAGCCTTGCTCTCTAGCCTCAATG
AACTGGGAGAGAGACAGCTTGTACACGTGGTCAAGTGGGCCAAGGCCTTGCCTGGCTTCCGCAACTTACA
CGTGGACGACCAGATGGCTGTCATTCAGTACTCCTGGATGGGGCTCATGGTGTTTGCCATGGGCTGGCGA
TCCTTCACCAATGTCAACTCCAGGATGCTCTACTTCGCCCCTGATCTGGTTTTCAATGAGTACCGCATGC
ACAAGTCCCGGATGTACAGCCAGTGTGTCCGAATGAGGCACCTCTCTCAAGAGTTTGGATGGCTCCAAAT
CACCCCCCAGGAATTCCTGTGCATGAAAGCACTGCTACTCTTCAGCATTATTCCAGTGGATGGGCTGAAA
AATCAAAAATTCTTTGATGAACTTCGAATGAACTACATCAAGGAACTCGATCGTATCATTGCATGCAAAA
GAAAAAATCCCACATCCTGCTCAAGACGCTTCTACCAGCTCACCAAGCTCCTGGACTCCGTGCAGCCTAT
TGCGAGAGAGCTGCATCAGTTCACTTTTGACCTGCTAATCAAGTCACACATGGTGAGCGTGGACTTTCCG
GAAATGATGGCAGAGATCATCTCTGTGCAAGTGCCCAAGATCCTTTCTGGGAAAGTCAAGCCCATCTATT
TCCACACCCAGTGAGGATCCGGCTGCTAACAAAGCCCGAAAGGAAGCTGAGTTGGCTGCTGCCACCGCTG
AGCAATAACTAGCATAACCCCTTGGGGCCTCTAAACGGGTCTTGAGGGGTTTTTTGCTGAAAGGAGGAAC
TATATCCGGATATCCCGCAAGAGGCCCGGCAGTACCGGCATAACCAAGCCTATGCCTACAGCATCCAGGG
TGACGGTGCCGAGGATGACGATGAGCGCATTGTTAGATTTCATACACGGTGCCTGACTGCGTTAGCAATT
TAACTGTGATAAACTACCGCATTAAAGCTTATCGATGATAAGCTGTCAAACATGAGAATTCTTGAAGACG
AAAGGGCCTCGTGATACGCCTATTTTTATAGGTTAATGTCATGATAATAATGGTTTCTTAGACGTCAGGT
GGCACTTTTCGGGGAAATGTGCGCGGAACCCCTATTTGTTTATTTTTCTAAATACATTCAAATATGTATC
CGCTCATGAGACAATAACCCTGATAAATGCTTCAATAATATTGAAAAAGGAAGAGTATGAGTATTCAACA
TTTCCGTGTCGCCCTTATTCCCTTTTTTGCGGCATTTTGCCTTCCTGTTTTTGCTCACCCAGAAACGCTG
GTGAAAGTAAAAGATGCTGAAGATCAGTTGGGTGCACGAGTGGGTTACATCGAACTGGATCTCAACAGCG
GTAAGATCCTTGAGAGTTTTCGCCCCGAAGAACGTTTTCCAATGATGAGCACTTTTAAAGTTCTGCTATG
TGGCGCGGTATTATCCCGTGTTGACGCCGGGCAAGAGCAACTCGGTCGCCGCATACACTATTCTCAGAAT
GACTTGGTTGAGTACTCACCAGTCACAGAAAAGCATCTTACGGATGGCATGACAGTAAGAGAATTATGCA
GTGCTGCCATAACCATGAGTGATAACACTGCGGCCAACTTACTTCTGACAACGATCGGAGGACCGAAGGA
GCTAACCGCTTTTTTGCACAACATGGGGGATCATGTAACTCGCCTTGATCGTTGGGAACCGGAGCTGAAT
GAAGCCATACCAAACGACGAGCGTGACACCACGATGCCTGCAGCAATGGCAACAACGTTGCGCAAACTAT
TAACTGGCGAACTACTTACTCTAGCTTCCCGGCAACAATTAATAGACTGGATGGAGGCGGATAAAGTTGC
AGGACCACTTCTGCGCTCGGCCCTTCCGGCTGGCTGGTTTATTGCTGATAAATCTGGAGCCGGTGAGCGT
GGGTCTCGCGGTATCATTGCAGCACTGGGGCCAGATGGTAAGCCCTCCCGTATCGTAGTTATCTACACGA
CGGGGAGTCAGGCAACTATGGATGAACGAAATAGACAGATCGCTGAGATAGGTGCCTCACTGATTAAGCA
TTGGTAACTGTCAGACCAAGTTTACTCATATATACTTTAGATTGATTTAAAACTTCATTTTTAATTTAAA
AGGATCTAGGTGAAGATCCTTTTTGATAATCTCATGACCAAAATCCCTTAACGTGAGTTTTCGTTCCACT
GAGCGTCAGACCCCGTAGAAAAGATCAAAGGATCTTCTTGAGATCCTTTTTTTCTGCGCGTAATCTGCTG
CTTGCAAACAAAAAAACCACCGCTACCAGCGGTGGTTTGTTTGCCGGATCAAGAGCTACCAACTCTTTTT
CCGAAGGTAACTGGCTTCAGCAGAGCGCAGATACCAAATACTGTCCTTCTAGTGTAGCCGTAGTTAGGCC
ACCACTTCAAGAACTCTGTAGCACCGCCTACATACCTCGCTCTGCTAATCCTGTTACCAGTGGCTGCTGC
CAGTGGCGATAAGTCGTGTCTTACCGGGTTGGACTCAAGACGATAGTTACCGGATAAGGCGCAGCGGTCG
GGCTGAACGGGGGGTTCGTGCACACAGCCCAGCTTGGAGCGAACGACCTACACCGAACTGAGATACCTAC
AGCGTGAGCTATGAGAAAGCGCCACGCTTCCCGAAGGGAGAAAGGCGGACAGGTATCCGGTAAGCGGCAG
GGTCGGAACAGGAGAGCGCACGAGGGAGCTTCCAGGGGGAAACGCCTGGTATCTTTATAGTCCTGTCGGG
TTTCGCCACCTCTGACTTGAGCGTCGATTTTTGTGATGCTCGTCAGGGGGGCGGAGCCTATGGAAAAACG
CCAGCAACGCGGCCTTTTTACGGTTCCTGGCCTTTTGCTGGCCTTTTGCTCACATGTTCTTTCCTGCGTT
ATCCCCTGATTCTGTGGATAACCGTATTACCGCCTTTGAGTGAGCTGATACCGCTCGCCGCAGCCGAACG
ACCGAGCGCAGCGAGTCAGTGAGCGAGGAAGCGGAAGAGCGCCTGATGCGGTATTTTCTCCTTACGCATC
TGTGCGGTATTTCACACCGCAATGGTGCACTCTCAGTACAATCTGCTCTGATGCCGCATAGTTAAGCCAG
TATACACTCCGCTATCGCTACGTGACTGGGTCATGGCTGCGCCCCGACACCCGCCAACACCCGCTGACGC
GCCCTGACGGGCTTGTCTGCTCCCGGCATCCGCTTACAGACAAGCTGTGACCGTCTCCGGGAGCTGCATG
TGTCAGAGGTTTTCACCGTCATCACCGAAACGCGCGAGGCAGCTGCGGTAAAGCTCATCAGCGTGGTCGT
GAAGCGATTCACAGATGTCTGCCTGTTCATCCGCGTCCAGCTCGTTGAGTTTCTCCAGAAGCGTTAATGT
CTGGCTTCTGATAAAGCGGGCCATGTTAAGGGCGGTTTTTTCCTGTTTGGTCACTGATGCCTCCGTGTAA
GGGGGATTTCTGTTCATGGGGGTAATGATACCGATGAAACGAGAGAGGATGCTCACGATACGGGTTACTG
ATGATGAACATGCCCGGTTACTGGAACGTTGTGAGGGTAAACAACTGGCGGTATGGATGCGGCGGGACCA
GAGAAAAATCACTCAGGGTCAATGCCAGCGCTTCGTTAATACAGATGTAGGTGTTCCACAGGGTAGCCAG
CAGCATCCTGCGATGCAGATCCGGAACATAATGGTGCAGGGCGCTGACTTCCGCGTTTCCAGACTTTACG
AAACACGGAAACCGAAGACCATTCATGTTGTTGCTCAGGTCGCAGACGTTTTGCAGCAGCAGTCGCTTCA
CGTTCGCTCGCGTATCGGTGATTCATTCTGCTAACCAGTAAGGCAACCCCGCCAGCCTAGCCGGGTCCTC
AACGACAGGAGCACGATCATGCGCACCCGTGGCCAGGACCCAACGCTGCCCGAGATGCGCCGCGTGCGGC
TGCTGGAGATGGCGGACGCGATGGATATGTTCTGCCAAGGGTTGGTTTGCGCATTCACAGTTCTCCGCAA
GAATTGATTGGCTCCAATTCTTGGAGTGGTGAATCCGTTAGCGAGGTGCCGCCGGCTTCCATTCAGGTCG
AGGTGGCCCGGCTCCATGCACCGCGACGCAACGCGGGGAGGCAGACAAGGTATAGGGCGGCGCCTACAAT
CCATGCCAACCCGTTCCATGTGCTCGCCGAGGCGGCATAAATCGCCGTGACGATCAGCGGTCCAATGATC
GAAGTTAGGCTGGTAAGAGCCGCGAGCGATCCTTGAAGCTGTCCCTGATGGTCGTCATCTACCTGCCTGG
ACAGCATGGCCTGCAACGCGGGCATCCCGATGCCGCCGGAAGCGAGAAGAATCATAATGGGGAAGGCCAT
CCAGCCTCGCGTCGCGAACGCCAGCAAGACGTAGCCCAGCGCGTCGGCCGCCATGCCGGCGATAATGGCC
TGCTTCTCGCCGAAACGTTTGGTGGCGGGACCAGTGACGAAGGCTTGAGCGAGGGCGTGCAAGATTCCGA
ATACCGCAAGCGACAGGCCGATCATCGTCGCGCTCCAGCGAAAGCGGTCCTCGCCGAAAATGACCCAGAG
CGCTGCCGGCACCTGTCCTACGAGTTGCATGATAAAGAAGACAGTCATAAGTGCGGCGACGATAGTCATG
CCCCGCGCCCACCGGAAGGAGCTGACTGGGTTGAAGGCTCTCAAGGGCATCGGTCGAGATCCCGGTGCCT
AATGAGTGAGCTAACTTACATTAATTGCGTTGCGCTCACTGCCCGCTTTCCAGTCGGGAAACCTGTCGTG
CCAGCTGCATTAATGAATCGGCCAACGCGCGGGGAGAGGCGGTTTGCGTATTGGGCGCCAGGGTGGTTTT
TCTTTTCACCAGTGAGACGGGCAACAGCTGATTGCCCTTCACCGCCTGGCCCTGAGAGAGTTGCAGCAAG
CGGTCCACGCTGGTTTGCCCCAGCAGGCGAAAATCCTGTTTGATGGTGGTTAACGGCGGGATATAACATG
AGCTGTCTTCGGTATCGTCGTATCCCACTACCGAGATATCCGCACCAACGCGCAGCCCGGACTCGGTAAT
GGCGCGCATTGCGCCCAGCGCCATCTGATCGTTGGCAACCAGCATCGCAGTGGGAACGATGCCCTCATTC
AGCATTTGCATGGTTTGTTGAAAACCGGACATGGCACTCCAGTCGCCTTCCCGTTCCGCTATCGGCTGAA
TTTGATTGCGAGTGAGATATTTATGCCAGCCAGCCAGACGCAGACGCGCCGAGACAGAACTTAATGGGCC
CGCTAACAGCGCGATTTGCTGGTGACCCAATGCGACCAGATGCTCCACGCCCAGTCGCGTACCGTCTTCA
TGGGAGAAAATAATACTGTTGATGGGTGTCTGGTCAGAGACATCAAGAAATAACGCCGGAACATTAGTGC
AGGCAGCTTCCACAGCAATGGCATCCTGGTCATCCAGCGGATAGTTAATGATCAGCCCACTGACGCGTTG
CGCGAGAAGATTGTGCACCGCCGCTTTACAGGCTTCGACGCCGCTTCGTTCTACCATCGACACCACCACG
CTGGCACCCAGTTGATCGGCGCGAGATTTAATCGCCGCGACAATTTGCGACGGCGCGTGCAGGGCCAGAC
TGGAGGTGGCAACGCCAATCAGCAACGACTGTTTGCCCGCCAGTTGTTGTGCCACGCGGTTGGGAATGTA
ATTCAGCTCCGCCATCGCCGCTTCCACTTTTTCCCGCGTTTTCGCAGAAACGTGGCTGGCCTGGTTCACC
ACGCGGGAAACGGTCTGATAAGAGACACCGGCATACTCTGCGACATCGTATAACGTTACTGGTTTCACAT
TCACCACCCTGAATTGACTCTCTTCCGGGCGCTATCATGCCATACCGCGAAAGGTTTTGCGCCATTCGAT
GGTGTCCGGGATCTCGACGCTCTCCCTTATGCGACTCCTGCATTAGGAAGCAGCCCAGTAGTAGGTTGAG
GCCGTTGAGCACCGCCGCCGCAAGGAATGGTGCATGCAAGGAGATGGCGCCCAACAGTCCCCCGGCCACG
GGGCCTGCCACCATACCCACGCCGAAACAAGCGCTCATGAGCCCGAAGTGGCGAGCCCGATCTTCCCCAT
CGGTGATGTCGGCGATATAGGCGCCAGCAACCGCACCTGTGGCGCCGGTGATGCCGGCCACGATGCGTCC
GGCGTAGAGGATCGAGATCTCGATCCCGCGAAAT
